>Addgene plasmid #124145 | pcDNA3.1 (-) hYAP 1-2gamma | addgene full sequence | sequence record 240588 | Addgene NGS Result
GACATTGATTATTGACTAGTTATTAATAGTAATCAATTACGGGGTCATTAGTTCATAGCCCATATATGGA
GTTCCGCGTTACATAACTTACGGTAAATGGCCCGCCTGGCTGACCGCCCAACGACCCCCGCCCATTGACG
TCAATAATGACGTATGTTCCCATAGTAACGCCAATAGGGACTTTCCATTGACGTCAATGGGTGGAGTATT
TACGGTAAACTGCCCACTTGGCAGTACATCAAGTGTATCATATGCCAAGTACGCCCCCTATTGACGTCAA
TGACGGTAAATGGCCCGCCTGGCATTATGCCCAGTACATGACCTTATGGGACTTTCCTACTTGGCAGTAC
ATCTACGTATTAGTCATCGCTATTACCATGGTGATGCGGTTTTGGCAGTACATCAATGGGCGTGGATAGC
GGTTTGACTCACGGGGATTTCCAAGTCTCCACCCCATTGACGTCAATGGGAGTTTGTTTTGGCACCAAAA
TCAACGGGACTTTCCAAAATGTCGTAACAACTCCGCCCCATTGACGCAAATGGGCGGTAGGCGTGTACGG
TGGGAGGTCTATATAAGCAGAGCTCTCTGGCTAACTAGAGAACCCACTGCTTACTGGCTTATCGAAATTA
ATACGACTCACTATAGGGAGACCCAAGCTGGCTAGCGTTTAAACGGGCCCTCTAGACTCGAGCGGCCGCA
TGGATCCCGGGCAGCAGCCGCCGCCTCAACCGGCCCCCCAGGGCCAAGGGCAGCCGCCTTCGCAGCCCCC
GCAGGGGCAGGGCCCGCCGTCCGGACCCGGGCAACCGGCACCCGCGGCGACCCAGGCGGCGCCGCAGGCA
CCCCCCGCCGGGCATCAGATCGTGCACGTCCGCGGGGACTCGGAGACCGACCTGGAGGCGCTCTTCAACG
CCGTCATGAACCCCAAGACGGCCAACGTGCCCCAGACCGTGCCCATGAGGCTCCGGAAGCTGCCCGACTC
CTTCTTCAAGCCGCCGGAGCCCAAATCCCACTCCCGACAGGCCAGTACTGATGCAGGCACTGCAGGAGCC
CTGACTCCACAGCATGTTCGAGCTCATTCCTCTCCAGCTTCTCTGCAGTTGGGAGCTGTTTCTCCTGGGA
CACTGACCCCCACTGGAGTAGTCTCTGGCCCAGCAGCTACACCCACAGCTCAGCATCTTCGACAGTCTTC
TTTTGAGATACCTGATGATGTACCTCTGCCAGCAGGTTGGGAGATGGCAAAGACATCTTCTGGTCAGAGA
TACTTCTTAAATCACATCGATCAGACAACAACATGGCAGGACCCCAGGAAGGCCATGCTGTCCCAGATGA
ACGTCACAGCCCCCACCAGTCCACCAGTGCAGCAGAATATGATGAACTCGGCTTCAGGTCCTCTTCCTGA
TGGATGGGAACAAGCCATGACTCAGGATGGAGAAATTTACTATATAAACCATAAGAACAAGACCACCTCT
TGGCTAGACCCAAGGCTTGACCCTCGTTTTGCCATGAACCAGAGAATCAGTCAGAGTGCTCCAGTGAAAC
AGCCACCACCCCTGGCTCCCCAGAGCCCACAGGGAGGCGTCATGGGTGGCAGCAACTCCAACCAGCAGCA
ACAGATGCGACTGCAGCAACTGCAGATGGAGAAGGAGAGGCTGCGGCTGAAACAGCAAGAACTGCTTCGG
CAGGCAATGCGGAATATCAATCCCAGCACAGCAAATTCTCCAAAATGTCAGGAGTTAGCCCTGCGTAGCC
AGTTACCAACACTGGAGCAGGATGGTGGGACTCAAAATCCAGTGTCTTCTCCCGGGATGTCTCAGGAATT
GAGAACAATGACGACCAATAGCTCAGATCCTTTCCTTAACAGTGGCACCTATCACTCTCGAGATGAGAGT
ACAGACAGTGGACTAAGCATGAGCAGCTACAGTGTCCCTCGAACCCCAGATGACTTCCTGAACAGTGTGG
ATGAGATGGATACAGGTGATACTATCAACCAAAGCACCCTGCCCTCACAGCAGAACCGTTTCCCAGACTA
CCTTGAAGCCATTCCTGGGACAAATGTGGACCTTGGAACACTGGAAGGAGATGGAATGAACATAGAAGGA
GAGGAGCTGATGCCAAGTCTGCAGGAAGCTTTGAGTTCTGACATCCTTAATGACATGGAGTCTGTTTTGG
CTGCCACCAAGCTAGATAAAGAAAGCTTTCTTACATGGTTATAGGAATTCCACCACACTGGACTAGTGGA
TCCGAGCTCGGTACCAAGCTTAAGTTTAAACCGCTGATCAGCCTCGACTGTGCCTTCTAGTTGCCAGCCA
TCTGTTGTTTGCCCCTCCCCCGTGCCTTCCTTGACCCTGGAAGGTGCCACTCCCACTGTCCTTTCCTAAT
AAAATGAGGAAATTGCATCGCATTGTCTGAGTAGGTGTCATTCTATTCTGGGGGGTGGGGTGGGGCAGGA
CAGCAAGGGGGAGGATTGGGAAGACAATAGCAGGCATGCTGGGGATGCGGTGGGCTCTATGGCTTCTGAG
GCGGAAAGAACCAGCTGGGGCTCTAGGGGGTATCCCC
[124 nt withheld, positions 2558-2681]
C
[91 nt withheld, positions 2683-2773]
A
[49 nt withheld, positions 2775-2823]
CCTTTGACGTTGGAGTCCACGTTCTTT
[37 nt withheld, positions 2851-2887]
ACCCTATCTCGGTCTATTCTTTTGATTTATAAGGGATTTTGCCGATTTCGGCCTATTGGTTAAAAAATGA
GCTGATTTAACAAAAATTTAACGCGAATTAATTCTGTGGAATGTGTGTCAGTTAGGGTGTGGAAAGTCCC
CAGGCTCCCCAGCAGGCAGAAGTATGCAAAGCATGCATCTCAATTAGTCAGCAACCAGGTGTGGAAAGTC
CCCAGGCTCCCCAGCAGGCAGAAGTATGCAAAGCATGCATCTCAATTAGTCAGCAACCATAGTCCCGCCC
CTAACTCCGCCCATCCCGCCCCTAACTCCGCCCAGTTCCGCCCATTCTCCGCCCCATGGCTGACTAATTT
TTTTTATTTATGCAGAGGCCGAGGCCGCCTCTGCCTCTGAGCTATTCCAGAAGTAGTGAGGAGGCTTTTT
TGGAGGCCTAGGCTTTTGCAAAAAGCTCCCGGGAGCTTGTATATCCATTTTCGGATCTGATCAAGAGACA
GGATGAGGATCGTTTCGCATGATTGAACAAGATGGATTGCACGCAGGTTCTCCGGCCGCTTGGGTGGAGA
GGCTATTCGGCTATGACTGGGCACAACAGACAATCGGCTGCTCTGATGCCGCCGTGTTCCGGCTGTCAGC
GCAGGGGCGCCCGGTTCTTTTTGTCAAGACCGACCTGTCCGGTGCCCTGAATGAACTGCAGGACGAGGCA
GCGCGGCTATCGTGGCTGGCCACGACGGGCGTTCCTTGCGCAGCTGTGCTCGACGTTGTCACTGAAGCGG
GAAGGGACTGGCTGCTATTGGGCGAAGTGCCGGGGCAGGATCTCCTGTCATCTCACCTTGCTCCTGCCGA
GAAAGTATCCATCATGGCTGATGCAATGCGGCGGCTGCATACGCTTGATCCGGCTACCTGCCCATTCGAC
CACCAAGCGAAACATCGCATCGAGCGAGCACGTACTCGGATGGAAGCCGGTCTTGTCGATCAGGATGATC
TGGACGAAGAGCATCAGGGGCTCGCGCCAGCCGAACTGTTCGCCAGGCTCAAGGCGCGCATGCCCGACGG
CGAGGATCTCGTCGTGACCCATGGCGATGCCTGCTTGCCGAATATCATGGTGGAAAATGGCCGCTTTTCT
GGATTCATCGACTGTGGCCGGCTGGGTGTGGCGGACCGCTATCAGGACATAGCGTTGGCTACCCGTGATA
TTGCTGAAGAGCTTGGCGGCGAATGGGCTGACCGCTTCCTCGTGCTTTACGGTATCGCCGCTCCCGATTC
GCAGCGCATCGCCTTCTATCGCCTTCTTGACGAGTTCTTCTGAGCGGGACTCTGGGGTTCGAAATGACCG
ACCAAGCGACGCCCAACCTGCCATCACGAGATTTCGATTCCACCGCCGCCTTCTATGAAAGGTTGGGCTT
CGGAATCGTTTTCCGGGACGCCGGCTGGATGATCCTCCAGCGCGGGGATCTCATGCTGGAGTTCTTCGCC
CACCCCAACTTGTTTATTGCAGCTTATAATGGTTACAAATAAAGCAATAGCATCACAAATTTCACAAATA
AAGCATTTTTTTCACTGCATTCTAGTTGTGGTTTGTCCAAACTCATCAATGTATCTTATCATGTCTGTAT
ACCGTCGACCTCTAGCTAGAGCTTGGCGTAATCATGGTCATAGCTGTTTCCTGTGTGAAATTGTTATCCG
CTCACAATTCCACACAACATACGAGCCGGAAGCATAAAGTGTAAAGCCTGGGGTGCCTAATGAGTGAGCT
AACTCACATTAATTGCGTTGCGCTCACTGCCCGCTTTCCAGTCGGGAAACCTGTCGTGCCAGCTGCATTA
ATGAATCGGCCAACGCGCGGGGAGAGGCGGTTTGCGTATTGGGCGCTCTTCCGCTTCCTCGCTCACTGAC
TCGCTGCGCTCGGTCGTTCGGCTGCGGCGAGCGGTATCAGCTCACTCAAAGGCGGTAATACGGTTATCCA
CAGAATCAGGGGATAACGCAGGAAAGAACATGTGAGCAAAAGGCCAGCAAAAGGCCAGGAACCGTAAAAA
GGCCGCGTTGCTGGCGTTTTTCCATAGGCTCCGCCCCCCTGACGAGCATCACAAAAATCGACGCTCAAGT
CAGAGGTGGCGAAACCCGACAGGACTATAAAGATACCAGGCGTTTCCCCCTGGAAGCTCCCTCGTGCGCT
CTCCTGTTCCGACCCTGCCGCTTACCGGATACCTGTCCGCCTTTCTCCCTTCGGGAAGCGTGGCGCTTTC
TCATAGCTCACGCTGTAGGTATCTCAGTTCGGTGTAGGTCGTTCGCTCCAAGCTGGGCTGTGTGCACGAA
CCCCCCGTTCAGCCCGACCGCTGCGCCTTATCCGGTAACTATCGTCTTGAGTCCAACCCGGTAAGACACG
ACTTATCGCCACTGGCAGCAGCCACTGGTAACAGGATTAGCAGAGCGAGGTATGTAGGCGGTGCTACAGA
GTTCTTGAAGTGGTGGCCTAACTACGGCTACACTAGAAGAACAGTATTTGGTATCTGCGCTCTGCTGAAG
CCAGTTACCTTCGGAAAAAGAGTTGGTAGCTCTTGATCCGGCAAACAAACCACCGCTGGTAGCGGTGGTT
TTTTTGTTTGCAAGCAGCAGATTACGCGCAGAAAAAAAGGATCTCAAGAAGATCCTTTGATCTTTTCTAC
GGGGTCTGACGCTCAGTGGAACGAAAACTCACGTTAAGGGATTTTGGTCATGAGATTATCAAAAAGGATC
TTCACCTAGATCCTTTTAAATTAAAAATGAAGTTTTAAATCAATCTAAAGTATATATGAGTAAACTTGGT
CTGACAGTTACCAATGCTTAATCAGTGAGGCACCTATCTCAGCGATCTGTCTATTTCGTTCATCCATAGT
TGCCTGACTCCCCGTCGTGTAGATAACTACGATACGGGAGGGCTTACCATCTGGCCCCAGTGCTGCAATG
ATACCGCGAGACCCACGCTCACCGGCTCCAGATTTATCAGCAATAAACCAGCCAGCCGGAAGGGCCGAGC
GCAGAAGTGGTCCTGCAACTTTATCCGCCTCCATCCAGTCTATTAATTGTTGCCGGGAAGCTAGAGTAAG
TAGTTCGCCAGTTAATAGTTTGCGCAACGTTGTTGCCATTGCTACAGGCATCGTGGTGTCACGCTCGTCG
TTTGGTATGGCTTCATTCAGCTCCGGTTCCCAACGATCAAGGCGAGTTACATGATCCCCCATGTTGTGCA
AAAAAGCGGTTAGCTCCTTCGGTCCTCCGATCGTTGTCAGAAGTAAGTTGGCCGCAGTGTTATCACTCAT
GGTTATGGCAGCACTGCATAATTCTCTTACTGTCATGCCATCCGTAAGATGCTTTTCTGTGACTGGTGAG
TACTCAACCAAGTCATTCTGAGAATAGTGTATGCGGCGACCGAGTTGCTCTTGCCCGGCGTCAATACGGG
ATAATACCGCGCCACATAGCAGAACTTTAAAAGTGCTCATCATTGGAAAACGTTCTTCGGGGCGAAAACT
CTCAAGGATCTTACCGCTGTTGAGATCCAGTTCGATGTAACCCACTCGTGCACCCAACTGATCTTCAGCA
TCTTTTACTTTCACCAGCGTTTCTGGGTGAGCAAAAACAGGAAGGCAAAATGCCGCAAAAAAGGGAATAA
GGGCGACACGGAAATGTTGAATACTCATACTCTTCCTTTTTCAATATTATTGAAGCATTTATCAGGGTTA
TTGTCTCATGAGCGGATACATATTTGAATGTATTTAGAAAAATAAACAAATAGGGGTTCCGCGCACATTT
CCCCGAAAAGTGCCACCTGACGTCGACGGATCGGGAGATCTCCCGATCCCCTATGGTGCACTCTCAGTAC
AATCTGCTCTGATGCCGCATAGTTAAGCCAGTATCTGCTCCCTGCTTGTGTGTTGGAGGTCGCTGAGTAG
TGCGCGAGCAAAATTTAAGCTACAACAAGGCAAGGCTTGACCGACAATTGCATGAAGAATCTGCTTAGGG
TTAGGCGTTTTGCGCTGCTTCGCGATGTACGGGCCAGATATACGCGTT
Features (pLannotate 1.2.2; 20 found; start..end, strand, type, name):
      1..380     +  enhancer       CMV enhancer: human cytomegalovirus immediate early enhancer
    381..584     +  promoter       CMV promoter: human cytomegalovirus (CMV) immediate early promoter
    580..613     +  LTR            5' LTR (truncated) (fragment): truncated 5' long terminal repeat (LTR) from HIV-1
    629..647     +  promoter       T7 promoter: promoter for bacteriophage T7 RNA polymerase
    700..2211    +  CDS            YAP1: YAP1_HUMAN - Also known as YAP65. Experimental evidence at protein level: Swiss-Prot protein existence level 1. [Isoform 3]: Activates the C-terminal fragment (CTF) of ERBB4 (isoform 3). From Homo sapiens (Human).
   2288..2512    +  polyA_signal   bGH poly(A) signal: bovine growth hormone polyadenylation signal
   2516..2537    +  promoter       SV40 promoter (fragment): SV40 enhancer and early promoter
   2558..2986    +  rep_origin     f1 ori (sequence partly withheld): f1 bacteriophage origin of replication; arrow indicates direction of (+) strand synthesis
   3000..3329    +  promoter       SV40 promoter: SV40 enhancer and early promoter
   3396..4187    +  CDS            neo: KKA2_KLEPN - Also known as kan, nptII. Experimental evidence at protein level: Swiss-Prot protein existence level 1. Resistance to kanamycin, neomycin, paromomycin, ribostamycin, butirosin and gentamicin B. From Klebsiella pneumoniae.
   4211..4369    +  CDS            ble (fragment): BLE_KLEPN - Experimental evidence at protein level: Swiss-Prot protein existence level 1. Binding protein with a strong affinity to the bleomycin family of antibiotics. Binds to CL990; an antimitotic-antibiotic compound. From Klebsiella pneumoniae.
   4364..4485    +  polyA_signal   SV40 poly(A) signal: SV40 polyadenylation signal
   4558..4574    -  protein_bind   lac operator: The lac repressor binds to the lac operator to inhibit transcription in E. coli. This inhibition can be relieved by adding lactose or isopropyl-β-D-thiogalactopyranoside (IPTG). lac repressor encoded by lacI
   4582..4612    -  promoter       lac promoter: promoter for the E. coli lac operon
   4627..4648    -  protein_bind   CAP binding site: CAP binding activates transcription in the presence of cAMP. E. coli catabolite activator protein
   4661..4753    -  CDS            lacI (fragment): lac repressor; lacI; The lac repressor binds to the lac operator to inhibit transcription in E. coli. This inhibition can be relieved by adding lactose or isopropyl-β-D-thiogalactopyranoside (IPTG).
   4936..5524    -  rep_origin     ori: high-copy-number ColE1/pMB1/pBR322/pUC origin of replication
   5695..6555    -  CDS            AmpR: β-lactamase; bla; confers resistance to ampicillin, carbenicillin, and related antibiotics
   6556..6660    -  promoter       AmpR promoter: bla
   6719..6771    -  misc_feature   bom (fragment): basis of mobility region from pBR322
