[The description below was written by a language model from this plasmid's Addgene catalogue record and pLannotate feature annotations shown in this document.]
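Description:
pcDNA3.1 (-) hYAP 1-2gamma is a mammalian expression plasmid built on the pcDNA3.1 (-) backbone and carrying a wild-type human YAP1 cDNA, cloned by restriction digestion between NotI and EcoRI sites. The name refers to the YAP1-2gamma splice isoform, one of the differentially spliced human YAP1 mRNA variants characterised in the associated study. The depositor gives an insert size of about 1570 bp, consistent with the roughly 1.5 kb YAP1 open reading frame annotated in the 6,925 nt sequenced plasmid. No epitope tag or reporter fusion is annotated or recorded, so the protein appears to be expressed untagged.

Transcription of YAP1 is driven by the human cytomegalovirus immediate early enhancer and promoter, giving strong constitutive expression in transfected mammalian cells, and is terminated by the bovine growth hormone polyadenylation signal. A T7 promoter sits just upstream of the insert and can serve for in vitro transcription or as a sequencing primer site. A separate cassette, in which the SV40 enhancer/early promoter drives the neomycin phosphotransferase gene followed by an SV40 poly(A) signal, allows G418 selection of stably transfected cells. In bacteria the plasmid is maintained at high copy through a ColE1/pUC-type origin and selected with ampicillin via the β-lactamase gene; an f1 origin is also present for single-stranded DNA production. The short HIV-1 LTR, ble, lacI and bom fragments in the automated annotation are small partial matches in backbone sequence rather than functional elements. The stated purpose is expression of this YAP1 isoform for functional studies of cell growth promotion.
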