Addgene plasmid #124145: pcDNA3.1 (-) hYAP 1-2gamma
Purpose: Protein expression for funtional studies of cell growth promotion
Depositing lab: Megan Finch-Edmondson & Marius Sudol. Publication: Identification, basic characterization and evolutionary analysis of differentially spliced mRNA isoforms of human YAP1 gene. Gaffney CJ, Oka T, Mazack V, Hilman D, Gat U, Muramatsu T, Inazawa J, Golden A, Carey DJ, Farooq A, Tromp G, Sudol M. Gene. 2012 Nov 10;509(2):215-22. doi: 10.1016/j.gene.2012.08.025. Epub 2012 Aug 24. PubMed 22939869.
Backbone
  Vector backbone: pcDNA3.1 (-)
  Vector type: Unspecified
Growth in bacteria
  Bacterial resistance: Ampicillin, 100 μg/mL
  Growth temperature: 37°C
  Growth strain: DH5alpha
  Copy number: High Copy
Gene/Insert
  Gene/Insert name: YAP1
  Species: H. sapiens (human)
  Mutation: None (Wild Type)
  GenBank ID: NP_001123617
  Entrez Gene: YAP1 (a.k.a. COB1, YAP, YAP-1, YAP2, YAP65, YKI)
  Cloning method: Restriction Enzyme; 5′ cloning site Not I (unknown if destroyed); 3′ cloning site EcoRI (unknown if destroyed)
Terms and licenses: Academic/Nonprofit Terms; Industry Terms: Not Available to Industry
Depositor comments: Insert size is approximately 1570.
How to cite: pcDNA3.1 (-) hYAP 1-2gamma was a gift from Megan Finch-Edmondson & Marius Sudol (Addgene plasmid # 124145 ; http://n2t.net/addgene:124145 ; RRID:Addgene_124145)
